Addgene plasmid #48544: pFUSB4_GTAA
Depositing lab: Stephen Ekker. Depositing organization: Mayo Foundation for Medical Education and Research. Publication: High Efficiency In Vivo Genome Engineering with a Simplified 15-RVD GoldyTALEN Design. Ma AC, Lee HB, Clark KJ, Ekker SC. PLoS One. 2013 May 29;8(5):e65259. doi: 10.1371/journal.pone.0065259. Print 2013. PubMed 23734242.
Backbone
  Vector backbone: pFUS_B4
  Vector type: Mammalian Expression, TALEN
Growth in bacteria
  Bacterial resistance: Spectinomycin, 50 μg/mL
  Growth temperature: 37°C
  Growth strain: Top10
  Copy number: Unknown
Gene/Insert
  Gene/Insert name: RVD sequence: NN NG NI NI
  Species: Synthetic
  Cloning method: Unknown
  Sequencing primers: 5′ ttgatgcctggcagttccct; 3′ cgaaccgaacaggcttatgt
Terms and licenses: Academic/Nonprofit Terms; Industry Terms: Not Available to Industry
Depositor comments: Plasmid was created using Golden Gate cloning.
How to cite: pFUSB4_GTAA was a gift from Stephen Ekker (Addgene plasmid # 48544 ; http://n2t.net/addgene:48544 ; RRID:Addgene_48544)
