[The description below was written by a language model from this plasmid's Addgene catalogue record and pLannotate feature annotations shown in this document.]
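Description:
pFUSB4_GTAA is a small (about 2.9 kb) bacterial intermediate plasmid for Golden Gate assembly of TALENs. It is built in the pFUS_B4 array vector and carries a pre-assembled block of four synthetic TAL effector repeats. The repeat-variable diresidues are NN, NG, NI and NI, which by the standard TALE code recognise G, T, A and A, as the name indicates. The catalogue lists the vector type as mammalian expression/TALEN. However, the annotated features show no eukaryotic promoter, nuclease domain or polyadenylation signal. The plasmid is therefore better understood as a cloning module than as an expression construct in its own right.

Propagation in E. coli relies on a high-copy ColE1/pUC-type origin. Selection uses an aadA (SmR) aminoglycoside adenylyltransferase gene that confers spectinomycin and streptomycin resistance. This gene lies downstream of a fragment of the class 1 integron Pc promoter and a residual piece of a gentamicin acetyltransferase gene. rrnB T1 and T2 terminators are present, along with short lacI and lacZα remnants. The truncated lacZα is consistent with the repeat array having replaced a lacZα screening cassette during Golden Gate cloning. The automated annotation did not label the TAL repeats themselves, so the insert appears as an unannotated stretch in the feature table.

The associated work describes a simplified 15-RVD GoldyTALEN design. In that context, pre-made four-repeat modules like this one would be combined with other repeat arrays in a second Golden Gate step. That step places them in a TALEN backbone that supplies the TALE termini and nuclease domain, speeding construction of custom nucleases for in vivo genome engineering.
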