Features (pLannotate 1.2.2; 8 found; start..end, strand, type, name):
      3..39      -  CDS            lacZα (fragment): LacZα fragment of β-galactosidase; lacZ fragment
    596..619     +  promoter       Pc promoter (fragment): intI1 (promoter lies within the coding sequence); class 1 integron promoter
    795..851     +  CDS            GmR (fragment): gentamycin acetyltransferase; aacC1; confers resistance to gentamycin
    858..1649    +  CDS            SmR: aminoglycoside adenylyltransferase (Murphy, 1985); aadA; confers resistance to spectinomycin and streptomycin
   1742..2330    +  rep_origin     ori: high-copy-number ColE1/pMB1/pBR322/pUC origin of replication
   2513..2605    +  CDS            lacI (fragment): lac repressor; lacI; The lac repressor binds to the lac operator to inhibit transcription in E. coli. This inhibition can be relieved by adding lactose or isopropyl-β-D-thiogalactopyranoside (IPTG).
   2660..2687    -  terminator     rrnB T2 terminator: transcription terminator T2 from the E. coli rrnB gene
   2819..2862    +  terminator     rrnB T1 terminator: Escherichia coli rrnB; transcription terminator T1 from the E. coli rrnB gene
>Addgene plasmid #48544 | pFUSB4_GTAA | depositor full sequence | sequence record 70244 | Full Sequence
ATGTTTTCCCAGTCACGACGTTGTAAAACGACGGCCAGTCTTAAGCGTCTCATGGCCTGACCCCGGACCA
AGTGGTGGCCTATCGCCAGCAACAATGGCGGCAAGCAAGCGCTCGAAACGGTGCAGCGGCTGTTGCCGGT
GCTGTGCCAGGACCATGGCCTGACCCCGGACCAAGTGGTGGCTATCGCCAGCAACGGTGGCGGCAAGCAA
GCGCTCGAAACGGTGCAGCGGCTGTTGCCGGTGCTGTGCCAGGACCATGGCCTGACCCCGGACCAAGTGG
TGGCTATCGCCAGCAACATTGGCGGCAAGCAAGCGCTCGAAACGGTGCAGCGGCTGTTGCCGGTGCTGTG
CCAGGACCATGGCCTGACCCCGGACCAAGTGGTGGCTATCGCCAGCAACATTGGCGGCAAGCAAGCGCTC
GAAACGGTGCAGCGGCTGTTGCCGGTGCTGTGCCAGGACCATGGCCTGACCCCGGACCAAGTGGTGGCTA
TCGAGACGTCTAGACCAGCCAGGACAGAAATGCCTCGACTTCGCTGCTACCCAAGGTTGCCGGGTGACGC
ACACCGTGGAAACGGATGAAGGCACGAACCCAGTGGACATAAGCCTGTTCGGTTCGTAAGCTGTAATGCA
AGTAGCGTATGCGCTCACGCAACTGGTCCAGAACCTTGACCGAACGCAGCGGTGGTAACGGCGCAGTGGC
GGTTTTCATGGCTTGTTATGACTGTTTTTTTGGGGTACAGTCTATGCCTCGGGCATCCAAGCAGCAAGCG
CGTTACGCCGTGGGTCGATGTTTGATGTTATGGAGCAGCAACGATGTTACGCAGCAGGGCAGTCGCCCTA
AAACAAAGTTAAACATTATGAGGGAAGCGGTGATCGCCGAAGTATCGACTCAACTATCAGAGGTAGTTGG
CGTCATCGAGCGCCATCTCGAACCGACGTTGCTGGCCGTACATTTGTACGGCTCCGCAGTGGATGGCGGC
CTGAAGCCACACAGTGATATTGATTTGCTGGTTACGGTGACCGTAAGGCTTGATGAAACAACGCGGCGAG
CTTTGATCAACGACCTTTTGGAAACTTCGGCTTCCCCTGGAGAGAGCGAGATTCTCCGCGCTGTAGAAGT
CACCATTGTTGTGCACGACGACATCATTCCGTGGCGTTATCCAGCTAAGCGCGAACTGCAATTTGGAGAA
TGGCAGCGCAATGACATTCTTGCAGGTATCTTCGAGCCAGCCACGATCGACATTGATCTGGCTATCTTGC
TGACAAAAGCAAGAGAACATAGCGTTGCCTTGGTAGGTCCAGCGGCGGAGGAACTCTTTGATCCGGTTCC
TGAACAGGATCTATTTGAGGCGCTAAATGAAACCTTAACGCTATGGAACTCGCCGCCCGACTGGGCTGGC
GATGAGCGAAATGTAGTGCTTACGTTGTCCCGCATTTGGTACAGCGCAGTAACCGGCAAAATCGCGCCGA
AGGATGTCGCTGCCGACTGGGCAATGGAGCGCCTGCCGGCCCAGTATCAGCCCGTCATACTTGAAGCTAG
ACAGGCTTATCTTGGACAAGAAGAAGATCGCTTGGCCTCGCGCGCAGATCAGTTGGAAGAATTTGTCCAC
TACGTGAAAGGCGAGATCACCAAGGTAGTCGGCAAATAACCCTCGAGCCACCCATGACCAAAATCCCTTA
ACGTGAGTTACGCGTCGTTCCACTGAGCGTCAGACCCCGTAGAAAAGATCAAAGGATCTTCTTGAGATCC
TTTTTTTCTGCGCGTAATCTGCTGCTTGCAAACAAAAAAACCACCGCTACCAGCGGTGGTTTGTTTGCCG
GATCAAGAGCTACCAACTCTTTTTCCGAAGGTAACTGGCTTCAGCAGAGCGCAGATACCAAATACTGTCC
TTCTAGTGTAGCCGTAGTTAGGCCACCACTTCAAGAACTCTGTAGCACCGCCTACATACCTCGCTCTGCT
AATCCTGTTACCAGTGGCTGCTGCCAGTGGCGATAAGTCGTGTCTTACCGGGTTGGACTCAAGACGATAG
TTACCGGATAAGGCGCAGCGGTCGGGCTGAACGGGGGGTTCGTGCACACAGCCCAGCTTGGAGCGAACGA
CCTACACCGAACTGAGATACCTACAGCGTGAGCATTGAGAAAGCGCCACGCTTCCCGAAGGGAGAAAGGC
GGACAGGTATCCGGTAAGCGGCAGGGTCGGAACAGGAGAGCGCACGAGGGAGCTTCCAGGGGGAAACGCC
TGGTATCTTTATAGTCCTGTCGGGTTTCGCCACCTCTGACTTGAGCGTCGATTTTTGTGATGCTCGTCAG
GGGGGCGGAGCCTATGGAAAAACGCCAGCAACGCGGCCTTTTTACGGTTCCTGGCCTTTTGCTGGCCTTT
TGCTCACATGTTCTTTCCTGCGTTATCCCCTGATTCTGTGGATAACCGTATTACCGCCTTTGAGTGAGCT
GATACCGCTCGCCGCAGCCGAACGACCGAGCGCAGCGAGTCAGTGAGCGAGGAAGCGGAAGAGCGCCCAA
TACGCAAACCGCCTCTCCCCGCGCGTTGGCCGATTCATTAATGCAGCTGGCACGACAGGTTTCCCGACTG
GAAAGCGGGCAGTGAGCGCAACGCAATTAATACGCGTACCGCTAGCCAGGAAGAGTTTGTAGAAACGCAA
AAAGGCCATCCGTCAGGATGGCCTTCTGCTTAGTTTGATGCCTGGCAGTTTATGGCGGGCGTCCTGCCCG
CCACCCTCCGGGCCGTTGCTTCACAACGTTCAAATCCGCTCCCGGCGGATTTGTCCTACTCAGGAGAGCG
TTCACCGACAAACAACAGATAAAACGAAAGGCCCAGTCTTCCGACTGAGCCTTTCGTTTTATTTGATGCC
TGGCAGTTCCCTACTCTCGCGTTAACGCTAGCATGG
