>Addgene plasmid #48544 | pFUSB4_GTAA | addgene partial sequence | sequence record 70868 | pCR8_F1 5'-ttgatgcctggcagttccct-3'
CAGTCACGACGTTGTAAAACGACGGCCAGTCTTAAGCGTCTCATGGCCTGACCCCGGACCAAGTGGTGGC
TATCGCCAGCAACAATGGCGGCAAGCAAGCGCTCGAAACGGTGCAGCGGCTGTTGCCGGTGCTGTGCCAG
GACCATGGCCTGACCCCGGACCAAGTGGTGGCTATCGCCAGCAACGGTGGCGGCAAGCAAGCGCTCGAAA
CGGTGCAGCGGCTGTTGCCGGTGCTGTGCCAGGACCATGGCCTGACCCCGGACCAAGTGGTGGCTATCGC
CAGCAACATTGGCGGCAAGCAAGCGCTCGAAACGGTGCAGCGGCTGTTGCCGGTGCTGTGCCAGGACCAT
GGCCTGACCCCGGACCAAGTGGTGGCTATCGCCAGCAACATTGGCGGCAAGCAAGCGCTCGAAACGGTGC
AGCGGCTGTTGCCGGTGCTGTGCCAGGACCATGGCCTGACCCCGGACCAAGTGGTGGCTATCGAGACGTC
TAGACCAGCCAGGACAGAAATGCCTCGACTTCGCTGCTACCCAAGGTTGCCGGGTGACGCACACCGTGGA
AACGGATGAAGGCACGAACCCAGTGGACATAAGCCTGTTCGGTTCGTAAGCTGTAATGCAAGTAGCGTAT
GCGCTCACGCAACTGGTCCAGAACCTTGACCGAACGCAGCGGTGGTAACGGCGCAGTGGCGGTTTTCATG
GCTTGTTATGACTGTTTTTTTGGGGTACAGTCTATGCCTCGGGCATCCAAGCAGCAAGCGCGTTACGCCG
TGGGTCGATGTTTGATGTTATGGAGCAGCAACGATGTTACGCAGCAGGGCAGTCGCCCTAAAACAAAGTT
AAACATTATGAGGGAAGCGGTGATCGCCGAAGTATCGACTCAACTATCAGAGGTAGTTGGCGTCATCGAG
CGCCATCTCGAACCGACGTTGCTGGCCGTACATTTGTA
